>Addgene plasmid #23639 | pDONR223-XYLB | depositor partial sequence | sequence record 10684 | Author sequence
ATGGCGGAGCACGCCCCTCGCCGCTGCTGCCTGGGCTGGGACTTCAGCACGCAGCAGGTAAAGGTTGTTG
CTGTTGATGCAGAGTTGAATGTCTTCTATGAGGAAAGTGTGCATTTTGACAGAGATCTTCCAGAATTTGG
GACTCAGGGCGGTGTTCATGTGCACAAGGATGGGCTGACGGTCACTTCTCCAGTACTAATGTGGGTCCAG
GCACTGGATATCATCTTGGAGAAGATGAAGGCTTCGGGCTTCGAATTCTCTCAAGTCCTAGCCTTGTCCG
GGGCGGGCCAGCAACACGGAAGTATATACTGGAAGGCTGGAGCCCAGCAGGCACTGACAAGCTTATCACC
AGACCTCCGGCTACACCAGCAGCTTCAGGACTGTTTTTCCATCAGCGACTGCCCGGTGTGGATGGACTCC
AGCACCACAGCCCAGTGCCGCCAGCTGGAGGCTGCTGTGGGTGGTGCTCAGGCTCTCAGCTGCCTCACGG
GGTCCCGTGCCTATGAGCGTTTTACAGGGAACCAAATTGCAAAAATTTACCAGCAGAACCCCGAGGCCTA
CTCACATACAGAGAGAATTTCTTTGGTCAGTAGCTTTGCTGCTTCCCTGTTCCTTGGCTCTTACTCCCCT
ATTGACTACAGTGATGGTTCTGGAATGAATTTGTTGCAGATACAGGATAAAGTCTGGTCCCAGGCTTGCC
TTGGTGCCTGTGCACCTCATTTAGAGGAGAAGCTTAGCCCACCAGTACCATCATGCTCAGTTGTGGGAGC
CATTTCTTCCTACTACGTCCAGCGCTACGGATTTCCTCCAGGATGCAAAGTGGTGGCCTTCACTGGGGAC
AACCCAGCGTCGCTGGCAGGCATGAGACTGGAGGAAGGTGACATTGCGGTCAGCCTGGGCACCAGTGACA
CCCTGTTTCTCTGGCTCCAAGAGCCCATGCCTGCCCTGGAAGGCCACATCTTCTGCAACCCGGTTGACTC
CCAGCACTACATGGCACTCCTGTGCTTTAAAAATGGCTCCCTCATGAGAGAGAAGATCCGCAACGAGTCT
GTATCCCGTTCCTGGAGCGATTTCTCTAAGGCACTGCAGTCCACAGAGATGGGCAACGGTGGAAACCTGG
GTTTTTATTTTGATGTAATGGAGATCACCCCTGAAATTATTGGACGTCATAGGTTTAACACAGAAAACCA
CAAGGTTGCAGCATTCCCTGGGGATGTGGAGGTTCGAGCACTAATTGAAGGACAATTCATGGCCAAGAGG
ATTCACGCAGAAGGCCTGGGCTATCGAGTCATGTCCAAGACAAAGATTTTGGCCACAGGAGGAGCATCTC
ACAATAGAGAAATCTTACAGGTGCTTGCAGATGTGTTGATGCCCCGGTGTATGTTATAG
