>Addgene plasmid #23639 | pDONR223-XYLB | addgene partial sequence | sequence record 29475 | 23639 with M13pUC-fwd
TAATGATTTTATTTTGACTGATAGTGACCTGTTCGTTGCAACAAATTGATGAGCAATGCTTTTTTATAAT
GCCAACTTTGTACAAAAAAGTTGGCATGGCGGAGCACGCCCCTCGCCGCTGCTGCCTGGGCTGGGACTTC
AGCACGCAGCAGGTAAAGGTTGTTGCTGTTGATGCAGAGTTGAATGTCTTCTATGAGGAAAGTGTGCATT
TTGACAGAGATCTTCCAGAATTTGGGACTCAGGGCGGTGTTCATGTGCACAAGGATGGGCTGACGGTCAC
TTCTCCAGTACTAATGTGGGTCCAGGCACTGGATATCATCTTGGAGAAGATGAAGGCTTCGGGCTTCGAA
TTCTCTCAAGTCCTAGCCTTGTCCGGGGCGGGCCAGCAACACGGAAGTATATACTGGAAGGCTGGAGCCC
AGCAGGCACTGACAAGCTTATCACCAGACCTCCGGCTACACCAGCAGCTTCAGGACTGTTTTTCCATCAG
CGACTGCCCGGTGTGGATGGACTCCAGCACCACAGCCCAGTGCCGCCAGCTGGAGGCTGCTGTGGGTGGT
GCTCAGGCTCTCAGCTGCCTCACGGGGTCCCGTGCCTATGAGCGTTTTACAGGGAACCAAATTGCAAAAA
TTTACCAGCAGAA
