[The description below was written by a language model from this plasmid's Addgene catalogue record.]
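Description:
pDONR223-XYLB is a Gateway entry-type clone built on the commercial pDONR223 donor backbone (about 5 kb without insert) and carrying the human XYLB open reading frame, annotated as the xylulokinase homolog, as an insert of roughly 1.4 kb. It is a bacterial propagation plasmid, maintained at high copy number in standard E. coli cloning strains under spectinomycin selection. The record gives no feature table, so the origin of replication and the exact recombination sites flanking the insert are not itemised. As the ORF was introduced by Gateway cloning into a donor vector, it would be expected to sit between attL-type sites, ready for transfer by LR recombination. M13 forward and reverse primer sites on the backbone are listed for sequencing across the insert.

The key design feature is that the ORF lacks a stop codon. This "open" configuration lets the coding sequence be recombined into a destination vector that supplies a C-terminal epitope tag and the terminating stop codon, so the choice of tag and expression context is left to the user. The plasmid itself has no stated promoter for expression in eukaryotic cells, and the depositor notes that it should not be transfected directly. It serves as a shuttle source for the ORF. A set of compatible lentiviral destination vectors (the pLX301–pLX304 series) is recommended for expressing the ORF in mammalian cells. The construct is part of an ORF clone collection distributed as a kit, and the associated publication concerns resistance to RAF inhibition through MAP kinase pathway reactivation.
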