Addgene plasmid #23639: pDONR223-XYLB
Depositing lab: William Hahn & David Root. Depositing organization: Dana-Farber Cancer Institute. Publication: COT drives resistance to RAF inhibition through MAP kinase pathway reactivation. Johannessen CM, Boehm JS, Kim SY, Thomas SR, Wardwell L, Johnson LA, Emery CM, Stransky N, Cogdill AP, Barretina J, Caponigro G, Hieronymus H, Murray RR, Salehi-Ashtiani K, Hill DE, Vidal M, Zhao JJ, Yang X, Alkan O, Kim S, Harris JL, Wilson CJ, Myer VE, Finan PM, Root DE, Roberts TM, Golub T, Flaherty KT, Dummer R, Weber BL, Sellers WR, Schlegel R, Wargo JA, Hahn WC, Garraway LA. Nature. 2010 Dec 16;468(7326):968-72. doi: 10.1038/nature09627 PubMed 21107320.
Backbone
  Vector backbone: pDONR223
  Backbone manufacturer: Invitrogen
  Backbone size w/o insert (bp): 5005
  Vector type: Gateway Donor vector
Growth in bacteria
  Bacterial resistance: Spectinomycin, 50 μg/mL
  Growth temperature: 37°C
  Growth strain: DH5alpha
  Copy number: High Copy
Gene/Insert
  Gene/Insert name: XYLB (alt name: xylulokinase homolog (H. influenzae))
  Species: H. sapiens (human)
  Insert size (bp): 1389
  Entrez Gene: XYLB
  Cloning method: Gateway Cloning
  Sequencing primers: 5′ M13pUC-fwd; 3′ M13rev
Terms and licenses: Academic/Nonprofit Terms; Industry Terms: Not Available to Industry
Depositor comments: The ORF has no Stop codon. This design enables easy recombination into a destination vector to add an epitope tag of choice and Stop codon to the ORF. Do NOT use this plasmid directly for transfections. A set of 4 custom lentiviral vectors is available ( pLX301 (http://www.addgene.org/25895/) , pLX302 (http://www.addgene.org/25896/) , pLX303 (http://www.addgene.org/25897/) , pLX304 (http://www.addgene.org/25890/) ) to be used to express these ORFs in mammalian cells. These plasmids are not included in the kit and must be ordered separately.
How to cite: pDONR223-XYLB was a gift from William Hahn & David Root (Addgene plasmid # 23639 ; http://n2t.net/addgene:23639 ; RRID:Addgene_23639)
